>Addgene plasmid #153284 | 1137B=Hsp70Bb-Cas9 | addgene full sequence | sequence record 301651 | Addgene NGS Result
ATACCTTACATCAAAAACTCGTTTATCGCTACATAAAACACCGGGATATATTTTTTATATACATACTTTT
CAAATCGCGCGCCCTCTTCATAATTCACCTCCACCACACCACGTTTCGTAGTTGCTCTTTCGCTGTCTCC
CACCCGCTCTCCGCAACACATTCACCTTTTGTTCGACGACCTTGGAGCGACTGTCGTTAGTTCCGCGCGA
TTCGGTTCGCTCAAATGGTTCCGAGTGGTTCATTTCGTCTCAATAGAAATTAGTAATAAATATTTGTATG
TACAATTTATTTGCTCCAATATATTTGTATATATTTCCCTCACAGCTATATTTATTCTAATTTAATATTA
TGACTTTTTAAGGTAATTTTTTGTGACCTGTTCGGAGTGATTAGCGTTACAATTTGAACTGAAAGTGACA
TCCAGTGTTTGTTCCTTGTGTAGATGCATCTCAAAAAAATGGTGGGCATAATAGTGTTGTTTATATATAT
CAAAAATAACAACTATAATAATAAGAATACATTTAATTTAGAAAATGCTTGGATTTCACTGGAACTAGGC
TAGCATAACTTCGTATAATGTATGCTATACGAAGTTATGCTAGCGGATCCCTCCGTTGTATGTTGTAGCG
TCTGTGAAGCGTCCTACTCCTAAGCATGACTTGAAGCACAACTTACCTAAGCCATGACAGCCTCCTGTCG
TGTATCACTGACAGCTCGACTCTCTACGATATCTAAGCTGATCTCGAGTCGAGAAATTTCTCTGGCCGTT
ATTCGTTATTCTCTCTTTTCTTTTTGGGTCTCTCCCTCTCTGCACTAATGCTCTCTCACTCTGTCACACA
GTAAACGGCATACTGCTCTCGTTGGTTCGAGAGAGCGCGCCTCGAATGTTCGCGAAAAGAGCGCCGGAGT
ATAAATAGAGGCGCTTCGTCTACGGAGCGACAATTCAATTCAAACAAGCAAAGTGAACACGTCGCTAAGC
GAAAGCTAAGCAAATAAACAAGCGCAGCTGAACAAGCTAAACAATCTGCAGTAAAGTGCAAGTTAAAGTG
AATCAATTAAAAGTAACCAGCAACCAAGTAAATCAACTGCAACTACTGAAATCTGCCAAGAAGTAATTAT
TGAATACAAGAAGAGAACTCTGTTTAAACAAAATGGACTATAAGGACCACGACGGAGACTACAAGGATCA
TGATATTGATTACAAAGACGATGACGATAAGATGGCCCCAAAGAAGAAGCGGAAGGTCGGTATCCACGGA
GTCCCAGCAGCCGACAAGAAGTACAGCATCGGCCTGGACATCGGCACCAACTCTGTGGGCTGGGCCGTGA
TCACCGACGAGTACAAGGTGCCCAGCAAGAAATTCAAGGTGCTGGGCAACACCGACCGGCACAGCATCAA
GAAGAACCTGATCGGAGCCCTGCTGTTCGACAGCGGCGAAACAGCCGAGGCCACCCGGCTGAAGAGAACC
GCCAGAAGAAGATACACCAGACGGAAGAACCGGATCTGCTATCTGCAAGAGATCTTCAGCAACGAGATGG
CCAAGGTGGACGACAGCTTCTTCCACAGACTGGAAGAGTCCTTCCTGGTGGAAGAGGATAAGAAGCACGA
GCGGCACCCCATCTTCGGCAACATCGTGGACGAGGTGGCCTACCACGAGAAGTACCCCACCATCTACCAC
CTGAGAAAGAAACTGGTGGACAGCACCGACAAGGCCGACCTGCGGCTGATCTATCTGGCCCTGGCCCACA
TGATCAAGTTCCGGGGCCACTTCCTGATCGAGGGCGACCTGAACCCCGACAACAGCGACGTGGACAAGCT
GTTCATCCAGCTGGTGCAGACCTACAACCAGCTGTTCGAGGAAAACCCCATCAACGCCAGCGGCGTGGAC
GCCAAGGCCATCCTGTCTGCCAGACTGAGCAAGAGCAGACGGCTGGAAAATCTGATCGCCCAGCTGCCCG
GCGAGAAGAAGAATGGCCTGTTCGGAAACCTGATTGCCCTGAGCCTGGGCCTGACCCCCAACTTCAAGAG
CAACTTCGACCTGGCCGAGGATGCCAAACTGCAGCTGAGCAAGGACACCTACGACGACGACCTGGACAAC
CTGCTGGCCCAGATCGGCGACCAGTACGCCGACCTGTTTCTGGCCGCCAAGAACCTGTCCGACGCCATCC
TGCTGAGCGACATCCTGAGAGTGAACACCGAGATCACCAAGGCCCCCCTGAGCGCCTCTATGATCAAGAG
ATACGACGAGCACCACCAGGACCTGACCCTGCTGAAAGCTCTCGTGCGGCAGCAGCTGCCTGAGAAGTAC
AAAGAGATTTTCTTCGACCAGAGCAAGAACGGCTACGCCGGCTACATTGACGGCGGAGCCAGCCAGGAAG
AGTTCTACAAGTTCATCAAGCCCATCCTGGAAAAGATGGACGGCACCGAGGAACTGCTCGTGAAGCTGAA
CAGAGAGGACCTGCTGCGGAAGCAGCGGACCTTCGACAACGGCAGCATCCCCCACCAGATCCACCTGGGA
GAGCTGCACGCCATTCTGCGGCGGCAGGAAGATTTTTACCCATTCCTGAAGGACAACCGGGAAAAGATCG
AGAAGATCCTGACCTTCCGCATCCCCTACTACGTGGGCCCTCTGGCCAGGGGAAACAGCAGATTCGCCTG
GATGACCAGAAAGAGCGAGGAAACCATCACCCCCTGGAACTTCGAGGAAGTGGTGGACAAGGGCGCTTCC
GCCCAGAGCTTCATCGAGCGGATGACCAACTTCGATAAGAACCTGCCCAACGAGAAGGTGCTGCCCAAGC
ACAGCCTGCTGTACGAGTACTTCACCGTGTATAACGAGCTGACCAAAGTGAAATACGTGACCGAGGGAAT
GAGAAAGCCCGCCTTCCTGAGCGGCGAGCAGAAAAAGGCCATCGTGGACCTGCTGTTCAAGACCAACCGG
AAAGTGACCGTGAAGCAGCTGAAAGAGGACTACTTCAAGAAAATCGAGTGCTTCGACTCCGTGGAAATCT
CCGGCGTGGAAGATCGGTTCAACGCCTCCCTGGGCACATACCACGATCTGCTGAAAATTATCAAGGACAA
GGACTTCCTGGACAATGAGGAAAACGAGGACATTCTGGAAGATATCGTGCTGACCCTGACACTGTTTGAG
GACAGAGAGATGATCGAGGAACGGCTGAAAACCTATGCCCACCTGTTCGACGACAAAGTGATGAAGCAGC
TGAAGCGGCGGAGATACACCGGCTGGGGCAGGCTGAGCCGGAAGCTGATCAACGGCATCCGGGACAAGCA
GTCCGGCAAGACAATCCTGGATTTCCTGAAGTCCGACGGCTTCGCCAACAGAAACTTCATGCAGCTGATC
CACGACGACAGCCTGACCTTTAAAGAGGACATCCAGAAAGCCCAGGTGTCCGGCCAGGGCGATAGCCTGC
ACGAGCACATTGCCAATCTGGCCGGCAGCCCCGCCATTAAGAAGGGCATCCTGCAGACAGTGAAGGTGGT
GGACGAGCTCGTGAAAGTGATGGGCCGGCACAAGCCCGAGAACATCGTGATCGAAATGGCCAGAGAGAAC
CAGACCACCCAGAAGGGACAGAAGAACAGCCGCGAGAGAATGAAGCGGATCGAAGAGGGCATCAAAGAGC
TGGGCAGCCAGATCCTGAAAGAACACCCCGTGGAAAACACCCAGCTGCAGAACGAGAAGCTGTACCTGTA
CTACCTGCAGAATGGGCGGGATATGTACGTGGACCAGGAACTGGACATCAACCGGCTGTCCGACTACGAT
GTGGACCATATCGTGCCTCAGAGCTTTCTGAAGGACGACTCCATCGACAACAAGGTGCTGACCAGAAGCG
ACAAGAACCGGGGCAAGAGCGACAACGTGCCCTCCGAAGAGGTCGTGAAGAAGATGAAGAACTACTGGCG
GCAGCTGCTGAACGCCAAGCTGATTACCCAGAGAAAGTTCGACAATCTGACCAAGGCCGAGAGAGGCGGC
CTGAGCGAACTGGATAAGGCCGGCTTCATCAAGAGACAGCTGGTGGAAACCCGGCAGATCACAAAGCACG
TGGCACAGATCCTGGACTCCCGGATGAACACTAAGTACGACGAGAATGACAAGCTGATCCGGGAAGTGAA
AGTGATCACCCTGAAGTCCAAGCTGGTGTCCGATTTCCGGAAGGATTTCCAGTTTTACAAAGTGCGCGAG
ATCAACAACTACCACCACGCCCACGACGCCTACCTGAACGCCGTCGTGGGAACCGCCCTGATCAAAAAGT
ACCCTAAGCTGGAAAGCGAGTTCGTGTACGGCGACTACAAGGTGTACGACGTGCGGAAGATGATCGCCAA
GAGCGAGCAGGAAATCGGCAAGGCTACCGCCAAGTACTTCTTCTACAGCAACATCATGAACTTTTTCAAG
ACCGAGATTACCCTGGCCAACGGCGAGATCCGGAAGCGGCCTCTGATCGAGACAAACGGCGAAACCGGGG
AGATCGTGTGGGATAAGGGCCGGGATTTTGCCACCGTGCGGAAAGTGCTGAGCATGCCCCAAGTGAATAT
CGTGAAAAAGACCGAGGTGCAGACAGGCGGCTTCAGCAAAGAGTCTATCCTGCCCAAGAGGAACAGCGAT
AAGCTGATCGCCAGAAAGAAGGACTGGGACCCTAAGAAGTACGGCGGCTTCGACAGCCCCACCGTGGCCT
ATTCTGTGCTGGTGGTGGCCAAAGTGGAAAAGGGCAAGTCCAAGAAACTGAAGAGTGTGAAAGAGCTGCT
GGGGATCACCATCATGGAAAGAAGCAGCTTCGAGAAGAATCCCATCGACTTTCTGGAAGCCAAGGGCTAC
AAAGAAGTGAAAAAGGACCTGATCATCAAGCTGCCTAAGTACTCCCTGTTCGAGCTGGAAAACGGCCGGA
AGAGAATGCTGGCCTCTGCCGGCGAACTGCAGAAGGGAAACGAACTGGCCCTGCCCTCCAAATATGTGAA
CTTCCTGTACCTGGCCAGCCACTATGAGAAGCTGAAGGGCTCCCCCGAGGATAATGAGCAGAAACAGCTG
TTTGTGGAACAGCACAAGCACTACCTGGACGAGATCATCGAGCAGATCAGCGAGTTCTCCAAGAGAGTGA
TCCTGGCCGACGCTAATCTGGACAAAGTGCTGTCCGCCTACAACAAGCACCGGGATAAGCCCATCAGAGA
GCAGGCCGAGAATATCATCCACCTGTTTACCCTGACCAATCTGGGAGCCCCTGCCGCCTTCAAGTACTTT
GACACCACCATCGACCGGAAGAGGTACACCAGCACCAAAGAGGTGCTGGACGCCACCCTGATCCACCAGA
GCATCACCGGCCTGTACGAGACACGGATCGACCTGTCTCAGCTGGGAGGCGACAAAAGGCCGGCGGCCAC
GAAAAAGGCCGGCCAGGCAAAAAAGAAAAAGGAGGGCAGAGGAAGTCTTCTAACATGCGGTGACGTGGAG
GAGAATCCCGGCCCTATGGTGAGCAAGGGCGAGGAGCTGTTCACCGGGGTGGTGCCCATCCTGGTCGAGC
TGGACGGCGACGTAAACGGCCACAAGTTCAGCGTGTCCGGCGAGGGCGAGGGCGATGCCACCTACGGCAA
GCTGACCCTGAAGTTCATCTGCACCACCAGCAAGCTGCCCGTGCCCTGGCCCACCCTCGTGACCACCCTG
ACCTACGGCGTGCAGTGCTTCAGCCGCTACCCCGACCACATGAAGCAGCACGACTTCTTCAAGTCCGCCA
TGCCCGAAGGCTACGTCCAGGAGCGCACCATCTTCTTCAAGGACGACGGCAACTACAAGACCCGCGCCGA
GGTGAAGTTCGAGGGCGACACCCTGGTGAACCGCATCGAGCTGAAGGGCATCGACTTCAAGGAGGACGGC
AACATCCTGGGGCACAAGCTGGAGTACAACTACAACAGCCACAACGTCTATATCATGGCCGACAAGCAGA
AGAACGGCATCAAGGTGAACTTCAAGATCCGCCACAACATCGAGGACGGCAGCGTGCAGCTCGCCGACCA
CTACCAGCAGAACACCCCCATCGGCGACGGCCCCGTGCTGCTGCCCGACAACCACTACCTGAGCACCCAG
TCCGCCCTGAGCAAAGACCCCAACGAGAAGCGCGATCACATGGTCCTGCTGGAGTTCGTGACCGCCGCCG
GGATCACTCTCGGCATGGACGAGCTGTACAAGTAATTAATTAACTAGAATGAATCGTTTTTAAAATAACA
AATCAATTGTTTTATAATATTCGTACGATTCTTTGATTATGTAATAAAATGTGATCATTAGGAAGATTAC
GAAAAATATAAAAAATATGAGTTCTGTGTGTATAACAAATGCTGTAAACGCCACAATTGTGTTTGTTGCA
AATAAACCCATGATTATTTGATTAAAATTGTTGTTTTCTTTGTTCATAGACAATAGTGTGTTTTGCCTAA
ACGTGTACTGCATAAACTCCATGCGAGTGTATAGCGAGCTAGTGGCTAACGCTTGCCCCACCAAAGTAGA
TTCGTCAAAATCCTCAATTTCATCACCCTCCTCCAAGTTTAACATTTGGCCGTCGGAATTAACTTCTAAA
GATGCCACATAATCTAATAAATGAAATAGAGATTCAAACGTGGCGTCATCGTCCGTTTCGACCATTTCCG
AAAAGAACTCGGGCATAAACTCTATGATTTCTCTGGACGTGGTGTTGTCGAAACTCTCAAAGTACGCAGT
CAGGAACGTGCGCGACATGTCGTCGGGAAACTCGCGCGGAAACATGTTGTTGTAACCGAACGGGTCCCAT
AGCGCCAAAACCAAATCTGCCAGCGTCAATAGAATGAGCACGATGCCGACAATGGAGCTGGCTTGGATAG
CGATTCGAGTTAACGGCCGGAGGCCTGATCCACTAGTGTCGACGATGTAGGTCACGGTCTCGAAGCCGCG
GTGCGGGTGCCAGGGCGTGCCCTTGGGCTCCCCGGGCGCGTACTCCACCTCACCCATCTGGTCCATCATG
ATGAACGGGTCGAGGTGGCGGTAGTTGATCCCGGCGAACGCGCGGCGCACCGGGAAGCCCTCGCCCTCGA
AACCGCTGGGCGCGGTGGTCACGGTGAGCACGGGACGTGCGACGGCGTCGGCGGGTGCGGATACGCGGGG
CAGCGTCAGCGGGTTCTCGACGGTCACGGCGGGCATGTCGACACTAGTTCTAGCCAGCTTTTGTTCCCTT
TAGTGAGGGTTAATTTCGAGCTTGGCGTAATCATGGTCATAGCTGTTTCCTGTGTGAAATTGTTATCCGC
TCACAATTCCACACAACATACGAGCCGGAAGCATAAAGTGTAAAGCCTGGGGTGCCTAATGAGTGAGCTA
ACTCACATTAATTGCGTTGCGCTCACTGCCCGCTTTCCAGTCGGGAAACCTGTCGTGCCAGCTGCATTAA
TGAATCGGCCAACGCGCGGGGAGAGGCGGTTTGCGTATTGGGCGCTCTTCCGCTTCCTCGCTCACTGACT
CGCTGCGCTCGGTCGTTCGGCTGCGGCGAGCGGTATCAGCTCACTCAAAGGCGGTAATACGGTTATCCAC
AGAATCAGGGGATAACGCAGGAAAGAACATGTGAGCAAAAGGCCAGCAAAAGGCCAGGAACCGTAAAAAG
GCCGCGTTGCTGGCGTTTTTCCATAGGCTCCGCCCCCCTGACGAGCATCACAAAAATCGACGCTCAAGTC
AGAGGTGGCGAAACCCGACAGGACTATAAAGATACCAGGCGTTTCCCCCTGGAAGCTCCCTCGTGCGCTC
TCCTGTTCCGACCCTGCCGCTTACCGGATACCTGTCCGCCTTTCTCCCTTCGGGAAGCGTGGCGCTTTCT
CATAGCTCACGCTGTAGGTATCTCAGTTCGGTGTAGGTCGTTCGCTCCAAGCTGGGCTGTGTGCACGAAC
CCCCCGTTCAGCCCGACCGCTGCGCCTTATCCGGTAACTATCGTCTTGAGTCCAACCCGGTAAGACACGA
CTTATCGCCACTGGCAGCAGCCACTGGTAACAGGATTAGCAGAGCGAGGTATGTAGGCGGTGCTACAGAG
TTCTTGAAGTGGTGGCCTAACTACGGCTACACTAGAAGAACAGTATTTGGTATCTGCGCTCTGCTGAAGC
CAGTTACCTTCGGAAAAAGAGTTGGTAGCTCTTGATCCGGCAAACAAACCACCGCTGGTAGCGGTGGTTT
TTTTGTTTGCAAGCAGCAGATTACGCGCAGAAAAAAAGGATCTCAAGAAGATCCTTTGATCTTTTCTACG
GGGTCTGACGCTCAGTGGAACGAAAACTCACGTTAAGGGATTTTGGTCATGAGATTATCAAAAAGGATCT
TCACCTAGATCCTTTTAAATTAAAAATGAAGTTTTAAATCAATCTAAAGTATATATGAGTAAACTTGGTC
TGACAGTTACCAATGCTTAATCAGTGAGGCACCTATCTCAGCGATCTGTCTATTTCGTTCATCCATAGTT
GCCTGACTCCCCGTCGTGTAGATAACTACGATACGGGAGGGCTTACCATCTGGCCCCAGTGCTGCAATGA
TACCGCGAGACCCACGCTCACCGGCTCCAGATTTATCAGCAATAAACCAGCCAGCCGGAAGGGCCGAGCG
CAGAAGTGGTCCTGCAACTTTATCCGCCTCCATCCAGTCTATTAATTGTTGCCGGGAAGCTAGAGTAAGT
AGTTCGCCAGTTAATAGTTTGCGCAACGTTGTTGCCATTGCTACAGGCATCGTGGTGTCACGCTCGTCGT
TTGGTATGGCTTCATTCAGCTCCGGTTCCCAACGATCAAGGCGAGTTACATGATCCCCCATGTTGTGCAA
AAAAGCGGTTAGCTCCTTCGGTCCTCCGATCGTTGTCAGAAGTAAGTTGGCCGCAGTGTTATCACTCATG
GTTATGGCAGCACTGCATAATTCTCTTACTGTCATGCCATCCGTAAGATGCTTTTCTGTGACTGGTGAGT
ACTCAACCAAGTCATTCTGAGAATAGTGTATGCGGCGACCGAGTTGCTCTTGCCCGGCGTCAATACGGGA
TAATACCGCGCCACATAGCAGAACTTTAAAAGTGCTCATCATTGGAAAACGTTCTTCGGGGCGAAAACTC
TCAAGGATCTTACCGCTGTTGAGATCCAGTTCGATGTAACCCACTCGTGCACCCAACTGATCTTCAGCAT
CTTTTACTTTCACCAGCGTTTCTGGGTGAGCAAAAACAGGAAGGCAAAATGCCGCAAAAAAGGGAATAAG
GGCGACACGGAAATGTTGAATACTCATACTCTTCCTTTTTCAATATTATTGAAGCATTTATCAGGGTTAT
TGTCTCATGAGCGGATACATATTTGAATGTATTTAGAAAAATAAACAAATAGGGGTTCCGCGCACATTTC
CCCGAAAAGTGCCACCTAAATTGTAAGCGTTAATATTTTGTTAAAATTCGCGTTAAATTTTTGTTAAATC
AGCTCATTTTTTAACCAATAGGCCGAAATCGGCAAAATCCCTTATAAATCAAAAGAATAGACCGAGATAG
GGT
[37 nt withheld, positions 9524-9560]
AAAGAACGTGGACTCCAACGTCAAAGG
[49 nt withheld, positions 9588-9636]
T
[91 nt withheld, positions 9638-9728]
G
[124 nt withheld, positions 9730-9853]
CCCATTCGCCATTCAGGCTGCGCAACTGTTGGGAAGGGCGATCGGTGCGGGCCTCTTCGCTATTACGCCA
GCTGGCGAAAGGGGGATGTGCTGCAAGGCGATTAAGTTGGGTAACGCCAGGGTTTTCCCAGTCACGACGT
TGTAAAACGACGGCCAGTGAATTGTAATACGACTCACTATAGGGCGAATTGGGTACGTACCGGGCCCCTA
GTATGTATGTAAGTTAATAAAACCCATTTTTGCGGAAAGTAGATAAAAAAAACATTTTTTTTTTTTACTG
CACTGGATATCATTGAACTTATCTGATCAGTTTTAAATTTACTTCGATCCAAGGGTATTTGATGTACCAG
GTTCTTTCGATTACCTCTCACTCAAAATGACATTCCACTCAAAGTCAGCGCTGTTTGCCTCCTTCTCTGT
CCACAGAAATATCGCCGTCTCTTTCGCCGCTGCGTCCGCTATCTCTTTCGCCACCGTTTGTAGCGTTACG
TAGCGTCAATGTCCGCCTTCAGTTGCATTTTGTCAGCGGTTTCGTGACGAAGCTCCAAGCGGTTTACGCC
ATCAATTAAACACAAAGTGCTGTGCCAAAACTCCTCTCGCTTCTTATTTTTGTTTGTTTTTTGAGTGATT
GGGGTGGTGATTGGTTTTGGGTGGGTAAGCAGGGGAAAGTGTGAAAAATCCCGGCAATGGGCCAAGAGGA
TCAGGAGCTATTAATTCGCGGAGGCAGCAAACACCCATCTGCCGAGCATCTGAACAATGTGAGTAGTACA
TGTGCATACATCTTAAGTTCACTTGATCTATAGGAACTGCGATTGCAACATCAAATTGTCTGCGGCGTGA
GAACTGCGACCCACAAAAATCCCAAACCGCAATTGCACAAACAAATAGTGACACGAAACAGATTATTCTG
GTAGCTGTTCTCGCTATATAAGACAATTTTTGAGATCATATCATGATCAAGACATCTAAAGGCATTCATT
TTCGACTATATTCTTTTTTACAAAAAATATAACAACCAGATATTTTAAGCTGATCCTAGATGCACAAAAA
ATAAATAAAAGTATAAACCTACTTCGTAGGATACTTCGGGGTACTTTTTGTTCGGGGTTAGATGAGCATA
ACGCTTGTAGTTGATATTTGAGATCCCCTATCATTGCAGGGTGACAGCGGAGCGGCTTCGCAGAGCTGCA
TTAACCAGGGCTTCGGGCAGGCCAAAAACTACGGCACGCTCCGGCCACCCAGTCCGCCGGAGGACTCCGG
TTCAGGGAGCGGCCAACTAGCCGAGAACCTCACCTATGCCTGGCACAATATGGACATCTTTGGGGCGGTC
AATCAGCCGGGCTCCGGATGGCGGCAGCTGGTCAACCGGACACGCGGACTATTCTGCAACGAGCGACACA
TACCGGCGCCCAGGAAACATTTGCTCAAGAACGGTGAGTTTCTATTCGCAGTCGGCTGATCTGTGTGAAA
TCTTAATAAAGGGTCCAATTACCAATTTGAAACTCAGTTTGCGGCGTGGCCTATCCGGGCGAACTTTTGG
CCGTGATGGGCAGTTCCGGTGCCGGAAAGACGACCCTGCTGAATGCCCTTGCCTTTCGATCGCCGCAGGG
CATCCAAGTATCGCCATCCGGGATGCGACTGCTCAATGGCCAACCTGTGGACGCCAAGGAGATGCAGGCC
AGGTGCGCCTATGTCCAGCAGGATGACCTCTTTATCGGCTCCCTAACGGCCAGGGAACACCTGATTTTCC
AAGCCATGGTGCGGATGCCACGACATCTGACCTATCGGCAGCGAGTGGCCCGCGTGGATCAGGTGATCCA
GGAGCTTTCGCTCAGCAAATGTCAGCACACGATCATCGGTGTGCCCGGCAGGGTGAAAGGTCTGTCCGGC
GGAGAAAGGAAGCGTCTGGCATTCGCCTCCGAGGCTCTAACCGATCCGCCGCTTCTGATCTGCGATGAGC
CCACCTCCGGACTGGACTCCTTTACCGCCCACAGCGTCGTCCAGGTGCTGAAGAAGCTGTCGCAGAAGGG
CAAGACCGTCATCCTGACCATTCATCAGCCGTCTTCCGAGCTGTTTGAGCTCTTTGACAAGATCCTTCTG
ATGGCCGAGGGCAGGGTAGCTTTCTTGGGCACTCCCAGCGAAGCCGTCGACTTCTTTTCCTAGTGAGTTC
GATGTGTTTATTAAGGGTATCTAGTATTACATAACATCTCAACTCCTATCCAGCGTGGGTGCCCAGTGTC
CTACCAACTACAATCCGGCGGACTTTTACGTACAGGTGTTGGCCGTTGTGCCCGGACGGGAGATCGAGTC
CCGTGATCGGATCGCCAAGATATGCGACAATTTTGCCATTAGCAAAGTAGCCCGGGATATGGAGCAGTTG
TTGGCCACCAAAAATCTGGAGAAGCCACTGGAGCAGCCGGAGAATGGGTACACCTACAAGGCCACCTGGT
TCATGCAGTTCCGGGCGGTCCTGTGGCGATCCTGGCTGTCGGTGCTCAAGGAACCACTCCTCGTAAAAGT
GCGACTTATTCAGACAACGGTGAGTGGTTCCAGTGGAAACAAATGATATAACGCTTACAATTCTTGGAAA
CAAATTCGCTAGATTTTAGATAGAATTGCCTGATTCCACACCCTTCTTAGTTTTTTTCAATGAGATGTAT
AGTTTATAGTTTTGCAGAAGATAAATAAATTTCATTTAACTCGCGAATATTAATGAGATGCGAGTAACAT
TTTAATTTGCAGATGGTTGCCATCTTGATTGGCCTCATCTTTTTGGGCCAACAACTCACGCAAGTGGGTG
TGATGAATATCAACGGAGCCATCTTCCTCTTCCTGACCAACATGACCTTTCAAAACGTCTTTGCCACGAT
AAATGTAAGTCATGTTTAGAATACATTTGCATTTCAATAATTTACTAACTTTCTAATGAATCGATTCGAT
TTAGGTGTTCACCTCAGAGCTGCCAGTTTTTATGAGGGAGGCCCGAAGTCGACTTTATCGCTGTGACACA
TACTTTCTGGGCAAAACGATTGCCGAATTGCCGCTTTTTCTCACAGTGCCACTGGTCTTCACGGCGATTG
CCTATCCGATGATCGGACTGCGGGCCGGAGTGCTGCACTTCTTCAACTGCCTGGCGCTGGTCACTCTGGT
GGCCAATGTGTCAACGTCCTTCGGATATCTAATATCCTGCGCCAGCTCCTCGACCTCGATGGCGCTGTCT
GTGGGTCCGCCGGTTATCATACCATTCCTGCTCTTTGGCGGCTTCTTCTTGAACTCGGGCTCGGTGCCAG
TATACCTCAAATGGTTGTCGTACCTCTCATGGTTCCGTTACGCCAACGAGGGTCTGCTGATTAACCAATG
GGCGGACGTGGAGCCGGGCGAAATTAGCTGCACATCGTCGAACACCACGTGCCCCAGTTCGGGCAAGGTC
ATCCTGGAGACGCTTAACTTCTCCGCCGCCGATCTGCCGCTGGACTACGTGGGTCTGGCCATTCTCATCG
TGAGCTTCCGGGTGCTCGCATATCTGGCTCTAAGACTTCGGGCCCGACGCAAGGAGTAGCCGACATATAT
CCGAAATAACTGCTTGTTTTTTTTTTTTACCATTATTACCATCGTGTTTACTGTTTATTGCCCCCTCAAA
AAGCTAATGTAATTATATTTGTGCCAATAAAAACAAGATATGACCTATAGAATACAAGTATTTCCCCTTC
GAACATCCCCACAAGTAGACTTTGGATTTGTCTTCTAACCAAAAGACTTACACACCTGC
Features (pLannotate 1.2.2; 20 found; start..end, strand, type, name):
    565..598     -  protein_bind   loxP: Cre-mediated recombination occurs in the 8-bp core sequence (GCATACAT). Cre recombinase
    904..1142    +  promoter       hsp70 promoter: Drosophila melanogaster hsp70Bb promoter
   1273..2874    +  CDS            Cas9(N): N-terminal portion of Streptococcus pyogenes Cas9 (Zetsche et al., 2015)
   2875..5373    +  CDS            Cas9(C): C-terminal portion of Streptococcus pyogenes Cas9 (Zetsche et al., 2015)
   5374..5421    +  CDS            nucleoplasmin NLS: bipartite nuclear localization signal from nucleoplasmin
   5476..6195    +  CDS            EGFP: the original enhanced GFP (Yang et al., 1996) mammalian codon-optimized
   6223..6879    -  CDS            P74 (fragment): PIF0_NPVAC - Experimental evidence at protein level: Swiss-Prot protein existence level 1. Plays an essential role for oral infectivity of occlusion- derived virus (ODV) and functions also in host midgut attachment and fusion by binding to a specific host receptor. From Autographa californica nuclear polyhedrosis virus (AcMNPV).
   6919..6988    +  protein_bind   attB: attB site for the φC31 integrase (Groth et al., 2000) phage φC31 integrase
   7207..7225    -  promoter       T3 promoter: promoter for bacteriophage T3 RNA polymerase
   7268..7290    -  protein_bind   lac operator (fragment): The lac repressor binds to the lac operator to inhibit transcription in E. coli. This inhibition can be relieved by adding lactose or isopropyl-β-D-thiogalactopyranoside (IPTG). lac repressor encoded by lacI
   7294..7324    -  promoter       lac promoter: promoter for the E. coli lac operon
   7339..7360    -  protein_bind   CAP binding site: CAP binding activates transcription in the presence of cAMP. E. coli catabolite activator protein
   7373..7465    -  CDS            lacI (fragment): lac repressor; lacI; The lac repressor binds to the lac operator to inhibit transcription in E. coli. This inhibition can be relieved by adding lactose or isopropyl-β-D-thiogalactopyranoside (IPTG).
   7648..8236    -  rep_origin     ori: high-copy-number ColE1/pMB1/pBR322/pUC origin of replication
   8407..9267    -  CDS            AmpR: β-lactamase; bla; confers resistance to ampicillin, carbenicillin, and related antibiotics
   9268..9372    -  promoter       AmpR promoter: bla
   9425..9853    -  rep_origin     f1 ori (sequence partly withheld): f1 bacteriophage origin of replication; arrow indicates direction of (+) strand synthesis
   9858..10015   -  CDS            lacZα (fragment): LacZα fragment of β-galactosidase; lacZ fragment
  10018..10036   +  promoter       T7 promoter: promoter for bacteriophage T7 RNA polymerase
  10061..558     +  gene           mini-white (across the origin): white; This modified version of the white gene lacks part of the first intron.
