[The description below was written by a language model from this plasmid's Addgene catalogue record and pLannotate feature annotations shown in this document.]
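Description:
1137B=Hsp70Bb-Cas9 is a Drosophila transgenesis plasmid for site-specific germline integration of a heat-inducible Cas9 cassette. It is built on an attB/mini-white backbone. The φC31 attB site allows integrase-mediated insertion into a genomic attP docking site. The mini-white gene, a version of white lacking part of its first intron, serves as an eye-colour marker for identifying transformant flies. In E. coli the plasmid is maintained through a high-copy ColE1/pUC-type origin and selected with ampicillin via β-lactamase. The backbone also carries an f1 origin, T7 and T3 promoters, and remnants of the lac/lacZα region typical of a Bluescript-type cloning vector. A single loxP site lies between mini-white and the expression cassette. The catalogue lists the backbone at 7,300 bp and the insert at 6,132 bp, and the sequenced record is 13,622 nt.

The payload is driven by the Drosophila melanogaster Hsp70Bb promoter, which makes expression inducible by temperature. It encodes Streptococcus pyogenes Cas9, annotated as contiguous N- and C-terminal portions, followed by a nucleoplasmin bipartite nuclear localisation signal. According to the record, a T2A peptide joins Cas9 to eGFP, although the feature table does not annotate it separately. Ribosomal skipping at T2A should yield Cas9 and the fluorescent reporter as separate proteins from one transcript, so GFP reports Cas9 induction. The cassette ends in the baculovirus p10 3′ region. This appears in the annotation as a fragment of the neighbouring AcMNPV P74 gene on the opposite strand. The associated publication concerns a temperature-inducible precision-guided sterile insect technique, so the construct most likely supplies heat-controlled Cas9 in transgenic flies. No guide RNA is annotated.
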