Addgene plasmid #153284: 1137B=Hsp70Bb-Cas9
Purpose: The attB plasmid harboring the Hsp70Bb-Cas9-T2A-eGFP-p10 and a mini-white marker.
Depositing lab: Omar Akbari. Depositing organization: University of California, San Diego (UCSD). Publication: Temperature-Inducible Precision-Guided Sterile Insect Technique. Kandul NP, Liu J, Akbari OS. CRISPR J. 2021 Dec;4(6):822-835. doi: 10.1089/crispr.2021.0077. Epub 2021 Nov 3. PubMed 34735288.
Backbone
  Vector backbone: AttB with mini-white
  Total vector size (bp): 7300
  Vector type: Insect Expression, CRISPR
Growth in bacteria
  Bacterial resistance: Ampicillin, 100 μg/mL
  Growth temperature: 37°C
  Growth strain: DH5alpha
  Copy number: High Copy
Gene/Insert
  Gene/Insert name: pHsp70Bb-SpCas9-T2A-eGFP-p10 (alt name: Cas9 (Csn1) endonuclease from the Streptococcus pyogenes)
  Species: Synthetic
  Insert size (bp): 6132
  Entrez Gene: cas9 (a.k.a. B6D67_RS04280, ERS445054_00848)
  Promoter: Dmel Hsp70Bb
  Tag / fusion protein: eGFP (C terminal on backbone)
  Cloning method: Gibson Cloning
  Sequencing primers: 5′ taatgtatgctatacgaagttatgctagcggatccCTCCGTTGTATGTTGTAGCGTCTGT; 3′ TATAGTCCATtttgtttaaaCAGAGTTCTCTTCTTGTATTCAATAATTACTTCTTGGCAG
Terms and licenses: Academic/Nonprofit Terms; Industry Terms: Not Available to Industry
How to cite: 1137B=Hsp70Bb-Cas9 was a gift from Omar Akbari (Addgene plasmid # 153284 ; http://n2t.net/addgene:153284 ; RRID:Addgene_153284)
